Addgene plasmid #145930: pAc5.1B-lambdaN-HA-CG10077-RB_B
Purpose: Insect Expression of CG10077-RB
Depositing lab: Elisa Izaurralde. Depositing organization: Max Planck Institute for Developmental Biology.
Backbone
  Vector backbone: Unknown
  Vector type: Insect Expression
Growth in bacteria
  Bacterial resistance: Ampicillin, 100 μg/mL
  Growth temperature: 37°C
  Growth strain: DH5alpha
  Copy number: Low Copy
Gene/Insert
  Gene/Insert name: CG10077-RB
  Species: D. melanogaster (fly)
  Mutation: three silent and one non silent mutation H59R compared to the sequence given by UniProt: Q8T0I3
  Entrez Gene: CG10077 (a.k.a. Dmel_CG10077, BcDNA:HL01868, BcDNA:HL07910, DmRH5, Dmel\CG10077, cg10077, p90)
  Cloning method: Unknown
Terms and licenses: Academic/Nonprofit Terms; Industry Terms: Not Available to Industry
Depositor comments: Plasmids from this collection were made available to the research community and donated after the lab closed. Please note that the sequence provided by the depositing laboratory may be theoretical/predicted or based on Sanger sequencing results. There may be discrepancies between sequencing results obtained by Addgene and the depositor sequence. If an Addgene verified sequence is not available, please contact before placing your order to request that our lab fully sequence the plasmid.
How to cite: pAc5.1B-lambdaN-HA-CG10077-RB_B was a gift from Elisa Izaurralde (Addgene plasmid # 145930 ; http://n2t.net/addgene:145930 ; RRID:Addgene_145930)
