[The description below was written by a language model from this plasmid's Addgene catalogue record and pLannotate feature annotations shown in this document.]
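Description:
pAc5.1B-lambdaN-HA-CG10077-RB_B is an insect-cell expression plasmid of about 5.9 kb. The catalogue lists the backbone as unknown, although the name and the annotated parts point to a pAc5.1-type vector. It is maintained in E. coli through a ColE1/pUC-family origin and selected with ampicillin via the bla gene and its own promoter. The repository lists it as low copy, even though the origin is annotated as a high-copy type. A partial tetracycline-resistance fragment and a short SV40 large T antigen fragment are also detected, and these appear to be non-functional backbone remnants.

Expression is driven by the Drosophila melanogaster actin 5C promoter, a strong constitutive promoter commonly used in fly cell lines. Downstream lies a short fragment of the bacteriophage lambda N protein, followed by an HA epitope and then the insert, with an SV40 polyadenylation signal after the cassette. The insert is recorded as CG10077-RB from D. melanogaster, carrying three silent changes and one amino-acid substitution (H59R) relative to the UniProt reference. The annotation tool matches a region of only about 460 nt by homology to yeast DBP2, a DEAD-box ATP-dependent RNA helicase. The space between the HA and V5 features is similarly short, so the "_B" in the name may indicate a fragment rather than the full coding sequence, though the record does not say so. A vector-derived V5 tag lies downstream, and whether it is in frame is not stated.

The lambda N peptide binds boxB RNA hairpins, so fusions of this kind are typically used in tethering assays that recruit a protein to a boxB-containing reporter mRNA. The record itself gives the purpose only as insect expression of CG10077-RB.
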