Features (pLannotate 1.2.2; 11 found; start..end, strand, type, name):
     56..2568    +  promoter       Ac5 promoter: Drosophila melanogaster actin 5C promoter
   2588..2653    +  CDS            N (fragment): REGN_LAMBD - Experimental evidence at protein level: Swiss-Prot protein existence level 1. Plays a role as a transcriptional antitermination factor that allows the virus to initiate its lytic phase. Activates expression of the delayed viral early genes by modifying host RNA polymerase (RNAP) into a form that is resistant to termination signals. This antitermination function requires the host NusA protein which serves to stabilize the interaction between antitermination protein N and host RNA polymerase. From Escherichia phage lambda (Bacteriophage lambda).
   2678..2704    +  CDS            3xHA (fragment): three tandem HA epitope tags
   2717..3175    +  CDS            DBP2 (fragment): DBP2_YEAST - Experimental evidence at protein level: Swiss-Prot protein existence level 1. ATP-dependent RNA helicase involved nonsense-mediated mRNA decay and ribosome biogenesis through rRNA processing. From Saccharomyces cerevisiae (strain ATCC 204508 / S288c) (Baker's yeast).
   3226..3267    +  CDS            V5 tag: epitope tag from simian virus 5
   3367..3501    -  polyA_signal   SV40 poly(A) signal: SV40 polyadenylation signal
   3524..3608    -  CDS            large T antigen (fragment): large T antigen from SV40 (simian virus 40)
   3609..4079    +  CDS            TcR (fragment): tetracycline efflux protein; tet; confers resistance to tetracycline
   4123..4711    -  rep_origin     ori: high-copy-number ColE1/pMB1/pBR322/pUC origin of replication
   4882..5742    -  CDS            AmpR: β-lactamase; bla; confers resistance to ampicillin, carbenicillin, and related antibiotics
   5743..5847    -  promoter       AmpR promoter: bla
>Addgene plasmid #145930 | pAc5.1B-lambdaN-HA-CG10077-RB_B | depositor full sequence | sequence record 288375 | Full Sequence
CTTCAAGGAATTAATTCTATATTCTAAAAACACAAATGATACTTCTAAAAAAAATCATGAATGGCATCAA
CTCTGAATCAAATCTTTGCAGATGCACCTACTTCTCATTTCCACTGTCACATCATTTTTCCAGATCTCGC
TGCCTGTTATGTGGCCCACAAACCAAGACACGTTTTATGGCCATTAAAGCTGGCTGATCGTCGCCAAACA
CCAAATACATATCAATATGTACATTCGAGAAAGAAGCGATCAAAGAAGCGTCTTCGGGCGAGTAGGAGAA
TGCGGAGGAGAAGGAGAACGAGCTGATCTAGTATCTCTCCACAATCCAATGCCAACTGACCAACTGGCCA
TATTCGGAGCAATTTGAAGCCAATTTCCATCGCCTGGCGATCGCTCCATTCTTGGCTATATGTTTTTCAC
CGTTCCCGGGGCCATTTTCAAAGACTCGTCGGTAAGATAAGATTGTGTCACTCGCTGTCTCTCTTCATTT
GTCGAAGAATGCTGAGGAATTTCGCGATGACGTCGGCGAGTATTTTGAAGAATGAGAATAATTTGTATTT
ATACGAAAATCAGTTAGTGGAATTTTCTACAAAAACATGTTATCTATAGATAATTTTGTTGCAAAATATG
TTGACTATGACAAAGATTGTATGTATATACCTTTAATGTATTCTCATTTTCTTATGTATTTATAATGGCA
ATGATGATACTGATGATATTTTAAGATGATGCCAGACCACAGGCTGATTTCTGCGTCTTTTGCCGAACGC
AGTGCATGTGCGGTTGTTGTTTTTTGGAATAGTTTCAATTTTCGGACTGTCCGCTTTGATTTCAGTTTCT
TGGCTTATTCAAAAAGCAAAGTAAAGCCAAAAAAGCGAGATGGCAATACCAAATGCGGCAAAACGGTAGT
GGAAGGAAAGGGGTGCGGGGCAGCGGAAGGAAGGGTGGGGCGGGGCGTGGCGGGGTCTGTGGCTGGGCGC
GACGTCACCGACGTTGGAGCCACTCCTTTGACCATGTGTGCGTGTGTGTATTATTCGTGTCTCGCCACTC
GCCGGTTGTTTTTTTCTTTTTATCTCGCTCTCTCTAGCGCCATCTCGTACGCATGCTCAACGCACCGCAT
GTTGCCGTGTCCTTTATGCGTCATTTTGGCTCGAAATAGGCAATTATTTAAACAAAGATTAGTCAACGAA
AACGCTAAAATAAATAAGTCTACAATATGGTTACTTATTGCCATGTGTGTGCAGCCAACGATAGCAACAA
AAGCAACAACACAGTGGCTTTCCCTCTTTCACTTTTTGTTTGCAAGCGCGTGCGAGCAAGACGGCACGAC
CGGCAAACGCAATTACGCTGACAAAGAGCAGACGAAGTTTTGGCCGAAAAACATCAAGGCGCCTGATACG
AATGCATTTGCAATAACAATTGCGATATTTAATATTGTTTATGAAGCTGTTTGACTTCAAAACACACAAA
AAAAAAAATAAAACAAATTATTTGAAAGAGAATTAGGAATCGGACAGCTTATCGTTACGGGCTAACAGCA
CACCGAGACGAAATAGCTTACCTGACGTCACAGCCTCTGGAAGAACTGCCGCCAAGCAGAGAGAGAGAGA
AAAAGAGGGAGAGCAGCTTAGACCGCATGTGCTTGTGTGTGAGGCGTCTCTCTCTTCGTCTCCTGTTTGC
GCAAACGCATAGACTGCACTGAGAAAATCGATTACCTATTTTTTATGAATGAATATTTGCACTATTACTA
TTCAAAACTATTAAGATAGCAATCACATTCAATAGCCAAATACTATACCACCTGAGCGATGCAACGAAAT
GATCAATTTGAGCAAAAATGCTGCATATTTAGGACGGCATCATTATAGAAATGCTTCTTGCTGTGTACTT
TTCTCTCGTCTGGCAGCTGTTTCGCCGTTATTGTTAAAACCGGCTTAAGTTAGGTGTGTTTTCTACGACT
AGTGATGCCCCTACTAGAAGATGTGTGTTGCACAAATGTCCCTGAATAACCAATTTGAAGTGCAGATAGC
AGTAAACGTAAGCTAATATGAATATTATTTAACTGTAATGTTTTAATATCGCTGGACATTACTAATAAAC
CCACTATAAACACATGTACATATGTATGTTTTGGCATACAATGAGTAGTTGGGGAAAAAATGTGTAAAAG
CACCGTGACCATCACAGCATAAAGATAACCAGCTGAAGTATCGAATATGAGTAACCCCCAAATTGAATCA
CATGCCGCAACTGATAGGACCCATGGAAGTACACTCTTCATGGCGATATACAAGACACACACAAGCACGA
ACACCCAGTTGCGGAGGAAATTCTCCGTAAATGAAAACCCAATCGGCGAACAATTCATACCCATATATGG
TAAAAGTTTTGAACGCGACTTGAGAGCGGAGAGCATTGCGGCTGATAAGGTTTTAGCGCTAAGCGGGCTT
TATAAAACGGGCTGCGGGACCAGTTTTCATATCACTACCGTTTGAGTTCTTGTGCTGTGTGGATACTCCT
CCCGACACAAAGCCGCTCCATCAGCCAGCAGTCGTCTAATCCAGAGACCCCGGATCGGGGTACCAACATG
GACGCACAAACACGACGACGTGAGCGTCGCGCTGAGAAACAAGCTCAATGGAAAGCTGCAAACGGTGGAT
CTCCTCCACATATGGCTTACCCATACGATGTTCCAGATTACGCTCCTCCAAGCTTTATGCTCGACATGGG
CTTCGAGCCCCAGATCAGAAAGATCATGCAGCAGATCCGACCGGACCGTCAGGTTCTCATGTGGTCAGCT
ACCTGGCCCAAAGAGGTGCGCCAGTTGGCCGAGGAGTTCCTTAATAACTACATACAGGTGAACATTGGTT
CGCTTTCGCTGAGCGCCAATCGCAACATCCTCCAGATCGTGGACGTGTGCGATGAGAATGAGAAATTGAT
GAAGCTGATCAAGCTGCTAACAGACATCTCGGCGGAGAACGAGACCAAGACCATCATTTTCGTGGAAACC
AAGAAGCGTGTGGACGAGATCACGCGCAATATCTCCCGCCAGGGCTGGCGCGCATGCGCCATCCACGGCG
ATAAGTCGCAGCAGGAGCGCGACTTTGTGCTCTCGAGCTTCCGCAATGGCCGGCACTCGATACTGGTGGC
CACCGATGTGGCTGCCCGCGGACTCGGTGAGTATACGTAGGCGGCCGCTCGAGTCTAGAGGGCCCGCGGT
TCGAAGGTAAGCCTATCCCTAACCCTCTCCTCGGTCTCGATTCTACGCGTACCGGTCATCATCACCATCA
CCATTGAGTTTAAACCCGCTGATCAGCCTCGACTGTGCCTTCTAAGGCCTGAGCTCGCTGATCAGCCTCG
ATCGAGGATCCAGACATGATAAGATACATTGATGAGTTTGGACAAACCACAACTAGAATGCAGTGAAAAA
AATGCTTTATTTGTGAAATTTGTGATGCTATTGCTTTATTTGTAACCATTATAAGCTGCAATAAACAAGT
TAACAACAACAATTGCATTCATTTTATGTTTCAGGTTCAGGGGGAGGTGTGGGAGGTTTTTTAAAGCAAG
TAAAACCTCTACAAATGTGGTATGGCTGATTATGATCAGTCGACCGATGCCCTTGAGAGCCTTCAACCCA
GTCAGCTCCTTCCGGTGGGCGCGGGGCATGACTATCGTCGCCGCACTTATGACTGTCTTCTTTATCATGC
AACTCGTAGGACAGGTGCCGGCAGCGCTCTGGGTCATTTTCGGCGAGGACCGCTTTCGCTGGAGCGCGAC
GATGATCGGCCTGTCGCTTGCGGTATTCGGAATCTTGCACGCCCTCGCTCAAGCCTTCGTCACTGGTCCC
GCCACCAAACGTTTCGGCGAGAAGCAGGCCATTATCGCCGGCATGGCGGCCGACGCGCTGGGCTACGTCT
TGCTGGCGTTCGCGACGCGAGGCTGGATGGCCTTCCCCATTATGATTCTTCTCGCTTCCGGCGGCATCGG
GATGCCCGCGTTGCAGGCCATGCTGTCCAGGCAGGTAGATGACGACCATCAGGGACAGCTTCAAGGATCG
CTCGCGGCTCTTACCAGCCAGCAAAAGGCCAGGAACCGTAAAAAGGCCGCGTTGCTGGCGTTTTTCCATA
GGCTCCGCCCCCCTGACGAGCATCACAAAAATCGACGCTCAAGTCAGAGGTGGCGAAACCCGACAGGACT
ATAAAGATACCAGGCGTTTCCCCCTGGAAGCTCCCTCGTGCGCTCTCCTGTTCCGACCCTGCCGCTTACC
GGATACCTGTCCGCCTTTCTCCCTTCGGGAAGCGTGGCGCTTTCTCAATGCTCACGCTGTAGGTATCTCA
GTTCGGTGTAGGTCGTTCGCTCCAAGCTGGGCTGTGTGCACGAACCCCCCGTTCAGCCCGACCGCTGCGC
CTTATCCGGTAACTATCGTCTTGAGTCCAACCCGGTAAGACACGACTTATCGCCACTGGCAGCAGCCACT
GGTAACAGGATTAGCAGAGCGAGGTATGTAGGCGGTGCTACAGAGTTCTTGAAGTGGTGGCCTAACTACG
GCTACACTAGAAGGACAGTATTTGGTATCTGCGCTCTGCTGAAGCCAGTTACCTTCGGAAAAAGAGTTGG
TAGCTCTTGATCCGGCAAACAAACCACCGCTGGTAGCGGTGGTTTTTTTGTTTGCAAGCAGCAGATTACG
CGCAGAAAAAAAGGATCTCAAGAAGATCCTTTGATCTTTTCTACGGGGTCTGACGCTCAGTGGAACGAAA
ACTCACGTTAAGGGATTTTGGTCATGAGATTATCAAAAAGGATCTTCACCTAGATCCTTTTAAATTAAAA
ATGAAGTTTTAAATCAATCTAAAGTATATATGAGTAAACTTGGTCTGACAGTTACCAATGCTTAATCAGT
GAGGCACCTATCTCAGCGATCTGTCTATTTCGTTCATCCATAGTTGCCTGACTCCCCGTCGTGTAGATAA
CTACGATACGGGAGGGCTTACCATCTGGCCCCAGTGCTGCAATGATACCGCGAGACCCACGCTCACCGGC
TCCAGATTTATCAGCAATAAACCAGCCAGCCGGAAGGGCCGAGCGCAGAAGTGGTCCTGCAACTTTATCC
GCCTCCATCCAGTCTATTAATTGTTGCCGGGAAGCTAGAGTAAGTAGTTCGCCAGTTAATAGTTTGCGCA
ACGTTGTTGCCATTGCTGCAGGCATCGTGGTGTCACGCTCGTCGTTTGGTATGGCTTCATTCAGCTCCGG
TTCCCAACGATCAAGGCGAGTTACATGATCCCCCATGTTGTGCAAAAAAGCGGTTAGCTCCTTCGGTCCT
CCGATCGTTGTCAGAAGTAAGTTGGCCGCAGTGTTATCACTCATGGTTATGGCAGCACTGCATAATTCTC
TTACTGTCATGCCATCCGTAAGATGCTTTTCTGTGACTGGTGAGTACTCAACCAAGTCATTCTGAGAATA
GTGTATGCGGCGACCGAGTTGCTCTTGCCCGGCGTCAACACGGGATAATACCGCGCCACATAGCAGAACT
TTAAAAGTGCTCATCATTGGAAAACGTTCTTCGGGGCGAAAACTCTCAAGGATCTTACCGCTGTTGAGAT
CCAGTTCGATGTAACCCACTCGTGCACCCAACTGATCTTCAGCATCTTTTACTTTCACCAGCGTTTCTGG
GTGAGCAAAAACAGGAAGGCAAAATGCCGCAAAAAAGGGAATAAGGGCGACACGGAAATGTTGAATACTC
ATACTCTTCCTTTTTCAATATTATTGAAGCATTTATCAGGGTTATTGTCTCATGAGCGGATACATATTTG
AATGTATTTAGAAAAATAAACAAATAGGGGTTCCGCGCACATTTCCCCGAAAAGTGCCACCTGACGTCTA
AGAAACCATTATTATCATGACATTAACCTATAAAAATAGGCGTATCACGAGGCCCTTTCGT
